Addgene plasmid #136646: pcDNA-TO-HA-SH3BP1 R312A (RNAi-res)
Purpose: Expression of SH3BP1R12A in mammalian cells; resistant to siRNA targeting GAUGACAGCCACCCACUUC
Depositing lab: Maria Balda & Karl Matter. Depositing organization: University College London. Publication: Epithelial junction formation requires confinement of Cdc42 activity by a novel SH3BP1 complex. Elbediwy A, Zihni C, Terry SJ, Clark P, Matter K, Balda MS. J Cell Biol. 2012 Aug 20;198(4):677-93. doi: 10.1083/jcb.201202094. Epub 2012 Aug 13. PubMed 22891260.
Backbone
  Vector backbone: pcDNA4-TO-mychis
  Backbone manufacturer: Invitrogen
  Vector type: Mammalian Expression
Growth in bacteria
  Bacterial resistance: Ampicillin, 100 μg/mL
  Growth temperature: 37°C
  Growth strain: DH5alpha
  Copy number: Low Copy
Gene/Insert
  Gene/Insert name: SH3BP1R312A (RNAi resistant)
  Species: H. sapiens (human)
  Mutation: GATGACAGCCACCCACTTC changed to AATGACAGCAACACACTTC and R314 to A
  Entrez Gene: SH3BP1 (a.k.a. ARHGAP43)
  Tag / fusion protein: HA (MQDLPGNDNSTAG) (N terminal on insert)
  Cloning method: Restriction Enzyme; 5′ cloning site Unknown (unknown if destroyed)
Terms and licenses: Academic/Nonprofit Terms; Industry Terms: Not Available to Industry
Depositor comments: Deficient in GAP activity due to substitution of R314
How to cite: pcDNA-TO-HA-SH3BP1 R312A (RNAi-res) was a gift from Maria Balda & Karl Matter (Addgene plasmid # 136646 ; http://n2t.net/addgene:136646 ; RRID:Addgene_136646)
