[The description below was written by a language model from this plasmid's Addgene catalogue record and pLannotate feature annotations shown in this document.]
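Description:
pcDNA-TO-HA-SH3BP1 R312A (RNAi-res) is a mammalian expression plasmid of about 7.2 kb built on Invitrogen's pcDNA4-TO-mychis backbone. It is propagated in E. coli through a ColE1/pUC-type origin with ampicillin selection (AmpR under its own bla promoter). The catalogue lists it as low copy even though the annotated origin is of the high-copy class. An f1 origin is also present. For selection in mammalian cells, the backbone carries a Sh ble (bleomycin/Zeocin resistance) gene driven by the SV40 early promoter, with an adjacent EM7 bacterial promoter and an SV40 polyadenylation signal.

The payload is the human SH3BP1 (ARHGAP43) coding sequence, which encodes a GTPase-activating protein for Rho-family GTPases such as Rac1 and Cdc42. It carries an N-terminal HA tag. Expression comes from the CMV enhancer/promoter and terminates at the bGH polyadenylation signal. Short tet-operator-like fragments are annotated immediately downstream of the promoter. These fit the "TO" design, in which transcription can be held off by the Tet repressor and induced with tetracycline in repressor-expressing cells, while remaining constitutive in other cells. The feature table does not annotate the backbone's myc-His tag, so the record does not show whether it is fused to the insert.

The insert carries two sets of changes. An arginine-to-alanine substitution abolishes GAP activity according to the depositor, although the record numbers this residue inconsistently (R312 in the name, R314 in the mutation field and comments, R12 in the purpose line). Nucleotide changes within an siRNA target site make the transcript resistant to knockdown. The construct therefore suits rescue experiments that ask whether catalytic activity is required when endogenous SH3BP1 is depleted, in line with the associated work on Cdc42 regulation during epithelial junction formation.
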