Features (pLannotate 1.2.2; 22 found; start..end, strand, type, name):
      1..380     +  enhancer       CMV enhancer: human cytomegalovirus immediate early enhancer
    381..584     +  promoter       CMV promoter: human cytomegalovirus (CMV) immediate early promoter
    586..605     +  promoter       PLtetO-1 promoter (fragment): modified phage lambda PL promoter with tet operator sites (Lutz and Bujard, 1997)
    607..626     +  promoter       PLtetO-1 promoter (fragment): modified phage lambda PL promoter with tet operator sites (Lutz and Bujard, 1997)
    634..667     +  promoter       TRE3GV promoter (fragment): 3rd-generation Tet-responsive promoter that can be activated by binding of Tet-On® 3G, optimized for retroviral and lentiviral vectors
    813..2915    +  CDS            SH3BP1: 3BP1_HUMAN - Experimental evidence at protein level: Swiss-Prot protein existence level 1. GTPase activating protein (GAP) which specifically converts GTP-bound Rho-type GTPases including RAC1 and CDC42 in their inactive GDP-bound form. By specifically inactivating RAC1 at the leading edge of migrating cells, it regulates the spatiotemporal organization of cell protrusions which is important for proper cell migration (PubMed:21658605). Also negatively regulates CDC42 in the process of actin remodeling and the formation of epithelial cell junctions (PubMed:22891260). Through its GAP activity to
   3029..3253    +  polyA_signal   bGH poly(A) signal: bovine growth hormone polyadenylation signal
   3257..3278    +  promoter       SV40 promoter (fragment): SV40 enhancer and early promoter
   3299..3727    +  rep_origin     f1 ori (sequence partly withheld): f1 bacteriophage origin of replication; arrow indicates direction of (+) strand synthesis
   3741..4070    +  promoter       SV40 promoter: SV40 enhancer and early promoter
   4118..4165    +  promoter       EM7 promoter: synthetic bacterial promoter&nbsp
   4184..4558    +  CDS            BleoR: antibiotic-binding protein; Sh ble from Streptoalloteichus hindustanus; confers resistance to bleomycin, phleomycin, and Zeocin™
   4568..4693    +  CDS            ble (fragment): BLE_KLEPN - Experimental evidence at protein level: Swiss-Prot protein existence level 1. Binding protein with a strong affinity to the bleomycin family of antibiotics. Binds to CL990; an antimitotic-antibiotic compound. From Klebsiella pneumoniae.
   4688..4809    +  polyA_signal   SV40 poly(A) signal: SV40 polyadenylation signal
   4882..4898    -  protein_bind   lac operator: The lac repressor binds to the lac operator to inhibit transcription in E. coli. This inhibition can be relieved by adding lactose or isopropyl-β-D-thiogalactopyranoside (IPTG). lac repressor encoded by lacI
   4906..4936    -  promoter       lac promoter: promoter for the E. coli lac operon
   4951..4972    -  protein_bind   CAP binding site: CAP binding activates transcription in the presence of cAMP. E. coli catabolite activator protein
   4985..5077    -  CDS            lacI (fragment): lac repressor; lacI; The lac repressor binds to the lac operator to inhibit transcription in E. coli. This inhibition can be relieved by adding lactose or isopropyl-β-D-thiogalactopyranoside (IPTG).
   5260..5848    -  rep_origin     ori: high-copy-number ColE1/pMB1/pBR322/pUC origin of replication
   6019..6879    -  CDS            AmpR: β-lactamase; bla; confers resistance to ampicillin, carbenicillin, and related antibiotics
   6880..6984    -  promoter       AmpR promoter: bla
   7043..7095    -  misc_feature   bom (fragment): basis of mobility region from pBR322
>Addgene plasmid #136646 | pcDNA-TO-HA-SH3BP1 R312A (RNAi-res) | addgene full sequence | sequence record 271745 | Addgene NGS Result
GACATTGATTATTGACTAGTTATTAATAGTAATCAATTACGGGGTCATTAGTTCATAGCCCATATATGGA
GTTCCGCGTTACATAACTTACGGTAAATGGCCCGCCTGGCTGACCGCCCAACGACCCCCGCCCATTGACG
TCAATAATGACGTATGTTCCCATAGTAACGCCAATAGGGACTTTCCATTGACGTCAATGGGTGGAGTATT
TACGGTAAACTGCCCACTTGGCAGTACATCAAGTGTATCATATGCCAAGTACGCCCCCTATTGACGTCAA
TGACGGTAAATGGCCCGCCTGGCATTATGCCCAGTACATGACCTTATGGGACTTTCCTACTTGGCAGTAC
ATCTACGTATTAGTCATCGCTATTACCATGGTGATGCGGTTTTGGCAGTACATCAATGGGCGTGGATAGC
GGTTTGACTCACGGGGATTTCCAAGTCTCCACCCCATTGACGTCAATGGGAGTTTGTTTTGGCACCAAAA
TCAACGGGACTTTCCAAAATGTCGTAACAACTCCGCCCCATTGACGCAAATGGGCGGTAGGCGTGTACGG
TGGGAGGTCTATATAAGCAGAGCTCTCCCTATCAGTGATAGAGATCTCCCTATCAGTGATAGAGATCGTC
GACGAGCTCGTTTAGTGAACCGTCAGATCGCCTGGAGACGCCATCCACGCTGTTTTGACCTCCATAGAAG
ACACCGGGACCGATCCAGCCTCCGGACTCTAGCGTTTAAACTTAAGCTTGGTACCGAGCTCGGATCCATG
CAGGACCTGCCAGGCAACGACAACAGCACCGCCGGCCTCGAGATGATGAAGAGGCAGCTGCACCGCATGC
GGCAGCTGGCCCAGACGGGCAGCTTGGGACGCACCCCGGAGACCGCTGAGTTCCTGGGTGAGGACCTGCT
GCAGGTAGAACAGCGGCTGGAGCCGGCCAAGCGGGCAGCCCACAACATCCACAAGCGGCTGCAGGCCTGT
CTGCAGGGCCAGAGCGGGGCAGACATGGACAAGCGGGTGAAGAAGCTTCCCCTCATGGCTCTGTCCACCA
CGATGGCTGAGAGCTTCAAGGAGCTGGACCCTGATTCCAGCATGGGGAAGGCCTTGGAGATGAGCTGTGC
CATCCAGAATCAGCTGGCCCGCATCCTGGCCGAGTTTGAGATGACCCTGGAGAGGGACGTCCTGCAGCCA
CTCAGCAGGCTGAGTGAGGAGGAGCTGCCAGCCATCCTCAAACACAAGAAAAGCCTCCAGAAGCTCGTGT
CCGACTGGAACACACTCAAGAGCAGGCTCAGTCAGGCAACCAAGAATTCAGGCAGCAGTCAAGGCCTAGG
AGGCAGCCCGGGTAGTCACAGCCATACGACCATGGCCAACAAGGTGGAGACGCTGAAGGAGGAGGAGGAG
GAGCTGAAGAGGAAAGTGGAGCAATGCAGGGACGAGTACTTGGCTGACCTGTACCACTTTGTTACCAAGG
AGGACTCCTATGCCAACTACTTCATTCGTCTCCTGGAGATTCAGGCCGATTACCATCGCAGGTCACTGAG
CTCGCTGGACACAGCCCTGGCTGAGCTGAGGGAGAACCACGGCCAAGCAGACCACTCCCCTTCAATGACA
GCAACACACTTCCCCAGGGTGTATGGGGTGTCGCTGGCAACCCACCTGCAAGAGCTGGGCCGGGAGATTG
CCCTGCCCATCGAGGCCTGCGTCATGATGCTGCTTTCTGAGGGCATGAAGGAAGAGGGTCTCTTCGCTCT
GGCTGCTGGGGCCTCGGTGCTGAAGCGTCTCAAGCAGACAATGGCCTCGGACCCCCACAGCCTGGAGGAG
TTCTGCTCCGACCCGCACGCTGTGGCAGGTGCCCTCAAGTCCTATCTGCGGGAGCTGCCAGAGCCTCTGA
TGACCTTCGACCTCTATGATGACTGGATGAGGGCAGCCAGCCTGAAGGAGCCAGGGGCCCGGCTGCAGGC
CCTCCAAGAGGTGTGCAGCCGCCTACCCCCCGAGAACCTCAGCAACCTCAGGTACCTGATGAAGTTCCTG
GCACGGCTGGCCGAGGAGCAGGAGGTGAACAAGATGACACCCAGCAACATCGCCATAGTCCTGGGACCCA
ACTTGCTGTGGCCACCTGAGAAAGAAGGGGACCAGGCCCAGCTGGATGCAGCCTCCGTGTCTTCCATCCA
GGTGGTGGGCGTCGTCGAGGCGCTGATCCAGAGCGCAGACACCCTCTTCCCTGGAGACATCAACTTCAAC
GTGTCAGGCCTCTTCTCAGCTGTTACCCTCCAGGACACAGTCAGTGACAGGCTGGCCTCTGAGGAACTTC
CGTCCACTGCCGTGCCCACCCCAGCCACCACCCCGGCTCCGGCTCCGGCTCCAGCTCCAGCTCCGGCCCC
AGCCTTGGCTTCAGCAGCTACCAAGGAAAGGACAGAGTCTGAGGTGCCTCCCAGACCAGCCTCCCCCAAG
GTCACCAGGAGTCCCCCGGAGACAGCTGCCCCAGTGGAGGACATGGCTCGGAGGACCAAGCGCCCGGCGC
CAGCCCGGCCCACCATGCCGCCCCCCCAGGTCTCCGGCTCCCGCTCCTCCCCTCCAGCCCCGCCCTTGCC
CCCTGGCTCTGGCAGCCCTGGGACCCCCCAAGCCCTGCCCCGACGTCTGGTTGGCAGCAGCCTCCGAGCC
CCCACAGTGCCACCCCCGTTACCCCCCACACCCCCTCAGCCTGCCCGGCGCCAAAGCCGGCGTTCACCAG
CCTCCCCCAGCCCGGCCTCCCCAGGTCCAGCCTCCCCCAGCCCAGTCTCTTTGAGTAACCCTGCACAGGT
GGACCTGGGGGCTGCCACAGCAGAGGGAGGAGCCCCTGAGGCTATCAGTGGGGTCCCCACTCCCCCAGCT
ATCCCCCCGCAGCCCCGCCCCAGGAGCCTTGCCTCAGAGACCAACTGATCTAGAGGGCCCGCGGTTCGAA
CAAAAACTCATCTCAGAAGAGGATCTGAATATGCATACCGGTCATCATCACCATCACCATTGAGTTTAAA
CCCGCTGATCAGCCTCGACTGTGCCTTCTAGTTGCCAGCCATCTGTTGTTTGCCCCTCCCCCGTGCCTTC
CTTGACCCTGGAAGGTGCCACTCCCACTGTCCTTTCCTAATAAAATGAGGAAATTGCATCGCATTGTCTG
AGTAGGTGTCATTCTATTCTGGGGGGTGGGGTGGGGCAGGACAGCAAGGGGGAGGATTGGGAAGACAATA
GCAGGCATGCTGGGGATGCGGTGGGCTCTATGGCTTCTGAGGCGGAAAGAACCAGCTGGGGCTCTAGGGG
GTATCCCC
[124 nt withheld, positions 3299-3422]
C
[91 nt withheld, positions 3424-3514]
A
[49 nt withheld, positions 3516-3564]
CCTTTGACGTTGGAGTCCACGTTCTTT
[37 nt withheld, positions 3592-3628]
ACCCTATCTCGGTCTATTCTTTTGATTTATAAGGGATTTTGCCGATTTCGGCCTATTGGTTAAAAAATGA
GCTGATTTAACAAAAATTTAACGCGAATTAATTCTGTGGAATGTGTGTCAGTTAGGGTGTGGAAAGTCCC
CAGGCTCCCCAGCAGGCAGAAGTATGCAAAGCATGCATCTCAATTAGTCAGCAACCAGGTGTGGAAAGTC
CCCAGGCTCCCCAGCAGGCAGAAGTATGCAAAGCATGCATCTCAATTAGTCAGCAACCATAGTCCCGCCC
CTAACTCCGCCCATCCCGCCCCTAACTCCGCCCAGTTCCGCCCATTCTCCGCCCCATGGCTGACTAATTT
TTTTTATTTATGCAGAGGCCGAGGCCGCCTCTGCCTCTGAGCTATTCCAGAAGTAGTGAGGAGGCTTTTT
TGGAGGCCTAGGCTTTTGCAAAAAGCTCCCGGGAGCTTGTATATCCATTTTCGGATCTGATCAGCACGTG
TTGACAATTAATCATCGGCATAGTATATCGGCATAGTATAATACGACAAGGTGAGGAACTAAACCATGGC
CAAGTTGACCAGTGCCGTTCCGGTGCTCACCGCGCGCGACGTCGCCGGAGCGGTCGAGTTCTGGACCGAC
CGGCTCGGGTTCTCCCGGGACTTCGTGGAGGACGACTTCGCCGGTGTGGTCCGGGACGACGTGACCCTGT
TCATCAGCGCGGTCCAGGACCAGGTGGTGCCGGACAACACCCTGGCCTGGGTGTGGGTGCGCGGCCTGGA
CGAGCTGTACGCCGAGTGGTCGGAGGTCGTGTCCACGAACTTCCGGGACGCCTCCGGGCCGGCCATGACC
GAGATCGGCGAGCAGCCGTGGGGGCGGGAGTTCGCCCTGCGCGACCCGGCCGGCAACTGCGTGCACTTCG
TGGCCGAGGAGCAGGACTGACACGTGCTACGAGATTTCGATTCCACCGCCGCCTTCTATGAAAGGTTGGG
CTTCGGAATCGTTTTCCGGGACGCCGGCTGGATGATCCTCCAGCGCGGGGATCTCATGCTGGAGTTCTTC
GCCCACCCCAACTTGTTTATTGCAGCTTATAATGGTTACAAATAAAGCAATAGCATCACAAATTTCACAA
ATAAAGCATTTTTTTCACTGCATTCTAGTTGTGGTTTGTCCAAACTCATCAATGTATCTTATCATGTCTG
TATACCGTCGACCTCTAGCTAGAGCTTGGCGTAATCATGGTCATAGCTGTTTCCTGTGTGAAATTGTTAT
CCGCTCACAATTCCACACAACATACGAGCCGGAAGCATAAAGTGTAAAGCCTGGGGTGCCTAATGAGTGA
GCTAACTCACATTAATTGCGTTGCGCTCACTGCCCGCTTTCCAGTCGGGAAACCTGTCGTGCCAGCTGCA
TTAATGAATCGGCCAACGCGCGGGGAGAGGCGGTTTGCGTATTGGGCGCTCTTCCGCTTCCTCGCTCACT
GACTCGCTGCGCTCGGTCGTTCGGCTGCGGCGAGCGGTATCAGCTCACTCAAAGGCGGTAATACGGTTAT
CCACAGAATCAGGGGATAACGCAGGAAAGAACATGTGAGCAAAAGGCCAGCAAAAGGCCAGGAACCGTAA
AAAGGCCGCGTTGCTGGCGTTTTTCCATAGGCTCCGCCCCCCTGACGAGCATCACAAAAATCGACGCTCA
AGTCAGAGGTGGCGAAACCCGACAGGACTATAAAGATACCAGGCGTTTCCCCCTGGAAGCTCCCTCGTGC
GCTCTCCTGTTCCGACCCTGCCGCTTACCGGATACCTGTCCGCCTTTCTCCCTTCGGGAAGCGTGGCGCT
TTCTCATAGCTCACGCTGTAGGTATCTCAGTTCGGTGTAGGTCGTTCGCTCCAAGCTGGGCTGTGTGCAC
GAACCCCCCGTTCAGCCCGACCGCTGCGCCTTATCCGGTAACTATCGTCTTGAGTCCAACCCGGTAAGAC
ACGACTTATCGCCACTGGCAGCAGCCACTGGTAACAGGATTAGCAGAGCGAGGTATGTAGGCGGTGCTAC
AGAGTTCTTGAAGTGGTGGCCTAACTACGGCTACACTAGAAGAACAGTATTTGGTATCTGCGCTCTGCTG
AAGCCAGTTACCTTCGGAAAAAGAGTTGGTAGCTCTTGATCCGGCAAACAAACCACCGCTGGTAGCGGTG
GTTTTTTTGTTTGCAAGCAGCAGATTACGCGCAGAAAAAAAGGATCTCAAGAAGATCCTTTGATCTTTTC
TACGGGGTCTGACGCTCAGTGGAACGAAAACTCACGTTAAGGGATTTTGGTCATGAGATTATCAAAAAGG
ATCTTCACCTAGATCCTTTTAAATTAAAAATGAAGTTTTAAATCAATCTAAAGTATATATGAGTAAACTT
GGTCTGACAGTTACCAATGCTTAATCAGTGAGGCACCTATCTCAGCGATCTGTCTATTTCGTTCATCCAT
AGTTGCCTGACTCCCCGTCGTGTAGATAACTACGATACGGGAGGGCTTACCATCTGGCCCCAGTGCTGCA
ATGATACCGCGAGACCCACGCTCACCGGCTCCAGATTTATCAGCAATAAACCAGCCAGCCGGAAGGGCCG
AGCGCAGAAGTGGTCCTGCAACTTTATCCGCCTCCATCCAGTCTATTAATTGTTGCCGGGAAGCTAGAGT
AAGTAGTTCGCCAGTTAATAGTTTGCGCAACGTTGTTGCCATTGCTACAGGCATCGTGGTGTCACGCTCG
TCGTTTGGTATGGCTTCATTCAGCTCCGGTTCCCAACGATCAAGGCGAGTTACATGATCCCCCATGTTGT
GCAAAAAAGCGGTTAGCTCCTTCGGTCCTCCGATCGTTGTCAGAAGTAAGTTGGCCGCAGTGTTATCACT
CATGGTTATGGCAGCACTGCATAATTCTCTTACTGTCATGCCATCCGTAAGATGCTTTTCTGTGACTGGT
GAGTACTCAACCAAGTCATTCTGAGAATAGTGTATGCGGCGACCGAGTTGCTCTTGCCCGGCGTCAATAC
GGGATAATACCGCGCCACATAGCAGAACTTTAAAAGTGCTCATCATTGGAAAACGTTCTTCGGGGCGAAA
ACTCTCAAGGATCTTACCGCTGTTGAGATCCAGTTCGATGTAACCCACTCGTGCACCCAACTGATCTTCA
GCATCTTTTACTTTCACCAGCGTTTCTGGGTGAGCAAAAACAGGAAGGCAAAATGCCGCAAAAAAGGGAA
TAAGGGCGACACGGAAATGTTGAATACTCATACTCTTCCTTTTTCAATATTATTGAAGCATTTATCAGGG
TTATTGTCTCATGAGCGGATACATATTTGAATGTATTTAGAAAAATAAACAAATAGGGGTTCCGCGCACA
TTTCCCCGAAAAGTGCCACCTGACGTCGACGGATCGGGAGATCTCCCGATCCCCTATGGTGCACTCTCAG
TACAATCTGCTCTGATGCCGCATAGTTAAGCCAGTATCTGCTCCCTGCTTGTGTGTTGGAGGTCGCTGAG
TAGTGCGCGAGCAAAATTTAAGCTACAACAAGGCAAGGCTTGACCGACAATTGCATGAAGAATCTGCTTA
GGGTTAGGCGTTTTGCGCTGCTTCGCGATGTACGGGCCAGATATACGCGTT
