>Addgene plasmid #136646 | pcDNA-TO-HA-SH3BP1 R312A (RNAi-res) | depositor partial sequence | sequence record 263793 | Insert Sequence
ATGCAGGACCTGCCAGGCAACGACAACAGCACCGCCGGCCTCGAGATGATGAAGAGGCAGCTGCACCGCA
TGCGGCAGCTGGCCCAGACGGGCAGCTTGGGACGCACCCCGGAGACCGCTGAGTTCCTGGGTGAGGACCT
GCTGCAGGTAGAACAGCGGCTGGAGCCGGCCAAGCGGGCAGCCCACAACATCCACAAGCGGCTGCAGGCC
TGTCTGCAGGGCCAGAGCGGGGCAGACATGGACAAGCGGGTGAAGAAGCTTCCCCTCATGGCTCTGTCCA
CCACGATGGCTGAGAGCTTCAAGGAGCTGGACCCTGATTCCAGCATGGGGAAGGCCTTGGAGATGAGCTG
TGCCATCCAGAATCAGCTGGCCCGCATCCTGGCCGAGTTTGAGATGACCCTGGAGAGGGACGTCCTGCAG
CCACTCAGCAGGCTGAGTGAGGAGGAGCTGCCAGCCATCCTCAAACACAAGAAAAGCCTCCAGAAGCTCG
TGTCCGACTGGAACACACTCAAGAGCAGGCTCAGTCAGGCAACCAAGAATTCAGGCAGCAGTCAAGGCCT
AGGAGGCAGCCCGGGTAGTCACAGCCATACGACCATGGCCAACAAGGTGGAGACGCTGAAGGAGGAGGAG
GAGGAGCTGAAGAGGAAAGTGGAGCAATGCAGGGACGAGTACTTGGCTGACCTGTACCACTTTGTTACCA
AGGAGGACTCCTATGCCAACTACTTCATTCGTCTCCTGGAGATTCAGGCCGATTACCATCGCAGGTCACT
GAGCTCGCTGGACACAGCCCTGGCTGAGCTGAGGGAGAACCACGGCCAAGCAGACCACTCCCCTTCAATG
ACAGCAACACACTTCCCCAGGGTGTATGGGGTGTCGCTGGCAACCCACCTGCAAGAGCTGGGCCGGGAGA
TTGCCCTGCCCATCGAGGCCTGCGTCATGATGCTGCTTTCTGAGGGCATGAAGGAAGAGGGTCTCTTCGC
TCTGGCTGCTGGGGCCTCGGTGCTGAAGCGTCTCAAGCAGACAATGGCCTCGGACCCCCACAGCCTGGAG
GAGTTCTGCTCCGACCCGCACGCTGTGGCAGGTGCCCTCAAGTCCTATCTGCGGGAGCTGCCAGAGCCTC
TGATGACCTTCGACCTCTATGATGACTGGATGAGGGCAGCCAGCCTGAAGGAGCCAGGGGCCCGGCTGCA
GGCCCTCCAAGAGGTGTGCAGCCGCCTACCCCCCGAGAACCTCAGCAACCTCAGGTACCTGATGAAGTTC
CTGGCACGGCTGGCCGAGGAGCAGGAGGTGAACAAGATGACACCCAGCAACATCGCCATAGTCCTGGGAC
CCAACTTGCTGTGGCCACCTGAGAAAGAAGGGGACCAGGCCCAGCTGGATGCAGCCTCCGTGTCTTCCAT
CCAGGTGGTGGGCGTCGTCGAGGCGCTGATCCAGAGCGCAGACACCCTCTTCCCTGGAGACATCAACTTC
AACGTGTCAGGCCTCTTCTCAGCTGTTACCCTCCAGGACACAGTCAGTGACAGGCTGGCCTCTGAGGAAC
TTCCGTCCACTGCCGTGCCCACCCCAGCCACCACCCCGGCTCCGGCTCCGGCTCCAGCTCCAGCTCCGGC
CCCAGCCTTGGCTTCAGCAGCTACCAAGGAAAGGACAGAGTCTGAGGTGCCTCCCAGACCAGCCTCCCCC
AAGGTCACCAGGAGTCCCCCGGAGACAGCTGCCCCAGTGGAGGACATGGCTCGGAGGACCAAGCGCCCGG
CGCCAGCCCGGCCCACCATGCCGCCCCCCCAGGTCTCCGGCTCCCGCTCCTCCCCTCCAGCCCCGCCCTT
GCCCCCTGGCTCTGGCAGCCCTGGGACCCCCCAAGCCCTGCCCCGACGTCTGGTTGGCAGCAGCCTCCGA
GCCCCCACAGTGCCACCCCCGTTACCCCCCACACCCCCTCAGCCTGCCCGGCGCCAAAGCCGGCGTTCAC
CAGCCTCCCCCAGCCCGGCCTCCCCAGGTCCAGCCTCCCCCAGCCCAGTCTCTTTGAGTAACCCTGCACA
GGTGGACCTGGGGGCTGCCACAGCAGAGGGAGGAGCCCCTGAGGCTATCAGTGGGGTCCCCACTCCCCCA
GCTATCCCCCCGCAGCCCCGCCCCAGGAGCCTTGCCTCAGAGACCAACTGA
